>Addgene plasmid #73671 | pRK5-FLAG-Sestrin2-L261A | depositor partial sequence | sequence record 136454 | insert
ATGATCGTGGCGGACTCCGAGTGCCGCGCAGAGCTCAAGGACTACCTGCGGTTCGCCCCGGGCGGCGTCG
GCGACTCGGGCCCCGGAGAGGAGCAGAGGGAGAGCCGGGCTCGGCGAGGCCCTCGAGGGCCCAGCGCCTT
CATCCCCGTGGAGGAGGTCCTTCGGGAGGGGGCTGAGAGCCTCGAGCAGCACCTGGGGCTGGAGGCACTG
ATGTCCTCTGGGCGAGTAGACAACCTGGCAGTGGTGATGGGCCTGCACCCTGACTACTTTACCAGCTTCT
GGCGCCTGCACTACCTGCTGCTGCACACGGATGGTCCCTTGGCCAGCTCCTGGCGCCACTACATTGCCAT
CATGGCTGCCGCCCGCCATCAGTGTTCTTACCTGGTAGGCTCCCACATGGCCGAGTTTCTGCAGACTGGT
GGTGACCCTGAGTGGCTGCTGGGCCTCCACCGGGCCCCCGAGAAGCTGCGCAAACTCAGCGAGATCAACA
AGTTGCTGGCGCATCGGCCATGGCTCATCACCAAGGAACACATCCAGGCCTTGCTGAAGACCGGCGAGCA
CACTTGGTCCCTGGCCGAGCTCATTCAGGCTCTGGTCCTGCTCACCCACTGCCACTCGCTCTCCTCCTTC
GTGTTTGGCTGTGGCATCCTCCCTGAGGGGGATGCAGATGGCAGCCCTGCCCCCCAGGCACCTACACCCC
CTAGTGAACAGAGCAGCCCCCCAAGCAGGGACCCGTTGAACAACTCTGGGGGCTTTGAGTCTGCCCGCGA
CGTGGAGGCGGCGATGGAGCGCATGCAGCAGCTGCAGGAGAGCCTGCTGCGGGATGAGGGGACGTCCCAG
GAGGAGATGGAGAGCCGCTTTGAGCTGGAGAAGTCAGAGAGCCTGCTGGTGACCCCCTCAGCTGACATCC
TGGAGCCCTCTCCACACCCAGACATGCTGTGCTTTGTGGAAGACCCTACTTTCGGATATGAGGACTTCAC
TCGGAGAGGGGCTCAGGCACCCCCTACCTTCCGGGCCCAGGATTATACCTGGGAAGACCATGGCTACTCG
CTGATCCAGCGGCTTTACCCTGAGGGTGGGCAGCTGCTGGATGAGAAGTTCCAGGCAGCCTATAGCCTCA
CCTACAATACCATCGCCATGCACAGTGGTGTGGACACCTCCGTGCTCCGCAGGGCCATCTGGAACTATAT
CCACTGCGTCTTTGGCATCAGATATGATGACTATGATTATGGGGAGGTGAACCAGCTCCTGGAGCGGAAC
CTCAAGGTCTATATCAAGACAGTGGCCTGCTACCCAGAGAAGACCACCCGAAGAATGTACAACCTCTTCT
GGAGGCACTTCCGCCACTCAGAGAAGGTCCACGTGAACTTGCTGCTCCTGGAGGCGCGCATGCAAGCCGC
TCTGCTGTACGCCCTCCGTGCCATCACCCGCTACATGACCTGA
