>Addgene plasmid #73671 | pRK5-FLAG-Sestrin2-L261A | addgene partial sequence | sequence record 140903 | SP6 5'-ATTTAGGTGACACTATAG-3'
TCCAACTGCACCTCGGTTCTATCGATTGAATTCACCATGGAAATGGACTACAAGGATGACGATGACAAGG
GTGGTGGTGGTGGTGCGTCGACGATGATCGTGGCGGACTCCGAGTGCCGCGCAGAGCTCAAGGACTACCT
GCGGTTCGCCCCGGGCGGCGTCGGCGACTCGGGCCCCGGAGAGGAGCAGAGGGAGAGCCGGGCTCGGCGA
GGCCCTCGAGGGCCCAGCGCCTTCATCCCCGTGGAGGAGGTCCTTCGGGAGGGGGCTGAGAGCCTCGAGC
AGCACCTGGGGCTGGAGGCACTGATGTCCTCTGGGCGAGTAGACAACCTGGCAGTGGTGATGGGCCTGCA
CCCTGACTACTTTACCAGCTTCTGGCGCCTGCACTACCTGCTGCTGCACACGGATGGTCCCTTGGCCAGC
TCCTGGCGCCACTACATTGCCATCATGGCTGCCGCCCGCCATCAGTGTTCTTACCTGGTAGGCTCCCACA
TGGCCGAGTTTCTGCAGACTGGTGGTGACCCTGAGTGGCTGCTGGGCCTCCACCGGGCCCCCGAGAAGCT
GCGCAAACTCAGCGAGATCAACAAGTTGCTGGCGCATCGGCCATGGCTCATCACCAAGGAACACATCCAG
GCCTTGCTGAAGACCGGCGAGCACACTTGGTCCCTGGCCGAGCTCATTCAGGCTCTGGTCCTGCTCACCC
ACTGCCACTCGCTCTCCTCCTTCGTGTTTGGCTGTGGCATCCTCCCTGAGGGGGATGCAGATGGCAGCCC
TGCCCCCCAGGCACCTACACCCCCTAGTGAACAGAGCAGCCCCCCAAGCAGGGACCCGTTGAACAACTCT
GGGGGCTTTGAGTCTGCCCGCGACGTGGAGGCGGCGATG
