>Addgene plasmid #73671 | pRK5-FLAG-Sestrin2-L261A | addgene partial sequence | sequence record 140904 | SV40pA-R 5'-GAAATTTGTGATGCTATTGC-3'
TTGGGCCATGGCGGCCAAGCTGGGGATCCTTACTTACTTAGCGGCCGCTCAGGTCATGTAGCGGGTGATG
GCACGGAGGGCGTACAGCAGAGCGGCTTGCATGCGCGCCTCCAGGAGCAGCAAGTTCACGTGGACCTTCT
CTGAGTGGCGGAAGTGCCTCCAGAAGAGGTTGTACATTCTTCGGGTGGTCTTCTCTGGGTAGCAGGCCAC
TGTCTTGATATAGACCTTGAGGTTCCGCTCCAGGAGCTGGTTCACCTCCCCATAATCATAGTCATCATAT
CTGATGCCAAAGACGCAGTGGATATAGTTCCAGATGGCCCTGCGGAGCACGGAGGTGTCCACACCACTGT
GCATGGCGATGGTATTGTAGGTGAGGCTATAGGCTGCCTGGAACTTCTCATCCAGCAGCTGCCCACCCTC
AGGGTAAAGCCGCTGGATCAGCGAGTAGCCATGGTCTTCCCAGGTATAATCCTGGGCCCGGAAGGTAGGG
GGTGCCTGAGCCCCTCTCCGAGTGAAGTCCTCATATCCGAAAGTAGGGTCTTCCACAAAGCACAGCATGT
CTGGGTGTGGAGAGGGCTCCAGGATGTCAGCTGAGGGGGTCACCAGCAGGCTCTCTGACTTCTCCAGCTC
AAAGCGGCTCTCCATCTCCTCCTGGGACGTCCCCTCATCCCGCAGCAGGCTCTCCTGCAGCTGCTGCATG
CGCTCCATCGCCGCCTCCACGTCGCGGGCAGACTCAAAGCCCCCAGAGTTGTTCAACGGGTCCCTGCTTG
GGGGGCTGCTCTGTTCACTA
