[The description below was written by a language model from this plasmid's Addgene catalogue record.]
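Description:
pRK5-FLAG-Sestrin2-L261A is a mammalian expression plasmid built on the pRK5 backbone for overexpressing a point-mutant form of human Sestrin2 (SESN2, also known as HI95, SES2 or SEST2). The construct totals about 6.1 kb, made up of a roughly 4.7 kb backbone and a 1,443 bp insert corresponding to the SESN2 coding sequence. It is propagated in E. coli under ampicillin selection. The record does not state the origin of replication or copy number, and no feature table is provided, so other backbone elements such as the polyadenylation signal are not documented here. No mammalian selection marker is listed, which suggests transient transfection as the typical use rather than stable line generation.

Expression is driven by the CMV promoter, a strong constitutive promoter in most mammalian cell lines. The coding sequence was inserted between SalI and NotI sites, both of which are retained, and sits in frame with a backbone-encoded N-terminal FLAG epitope. This tag allows the protein to be detected by immunoblotting and recovered by anti-FLAG immunoprecipitation. The insert carries the L261A substitution, replacing leucine 261 with alanine. The associated publication identifies Sestrin2 as a leucine sensor for the mTORC1 pathway, so this mutant was presumably made to probe Sestrin2's function in that context, for comparison with the wild-type protein. The record itself does not describe the mutation's functional consequence and gives the purpose only as overexpression.
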