Addgene plasmid #73671: pRK5-FLAG-Sestrin2-L261A
Purpose: overexpression
Depositing lab: David Sabatini. Depositing organization: Whitehead Institute for Biomedical Research. Publication: Sestrin2 is a leucine sensor for the mTORC1 pathway. Wolfson RL, Chantranupong L, Saxton RA, Shen K, Scaria SM, Cantor JR, Sabatini DM. Science. 2016 Jan 1;351(6268):43-8. doi: 10.1126/science.aab2674. Epub 2015 Oct 8. PubMed 26449471.
Backbone
  Vector backbone: pRK5
  Backbone size w/o insert (bp): 4661
  Total vector size (bp): 6104
  Vector type: Mammalian Expression
Growth in bacteria
  Bacterial resistance: Ampicillin, 100 μg/mL
  Growth temperature: 37°C
  Growth strain: DH5alpha
  Copy number: Unknown
Gene/Insert
  Gene/Insert name: Sesn2
  Species: H. sapiens (human)
  Insert size (bp): 1443
  Mutation: L261A changed Leucine 261 to Alanine
  GenBank ID: NM_031459.4 CDS
  Entrez Gene: SESN2 (a.k.a. HI95, SES2, SEST2)
  Promoter: CMV
  Tag / fusion protein: FLAG (N terminal on backbone)
  Cloning method: Restriction Enzyme; 5′ cloning site Sal1 (not destroyed); 3′ cloning site Not1 (not destroyed)
  Sequencing primers: 5′ ATT TAG GTG ACA CTA TAG; 3′ TGT AAC CAT TAT AAG CTG
Terms and licenses: Academic/Nonprofit Terms; Industry Terms: Not Available to Industry
How to cite: pRK5-FLAG-Sestrin2-L261A was a gift from David Sabatini (Addgene plasmid # 73671 ; http://n2t.net/addgene:73671 ; RRID:Addgene_73671)
